Addgene plasmid #147154: pAc5.1B-EGFP-DmGW182-Nterm6Wmut-SD6Wmut_O
Purpose: Insect Expression of DmGW182-Nterm6Wmut-SD6mut
Depositing lab: Elisa Izaurralde. Depositing organization: Max Planck Institute for Developmental Biology. Publication: The interactions of GW182 proteins with PABP and deadenylases are required for both translational repression and degradation of miRNA targets. Huntzinger E, Kuzuoglu-Ozturk D, Braun JE, Eulalio A, Wohlbold L, Izaurralde E. Nucleic Acids Res. 2013 Jan;41(2):978-94. doi: 10.1093/nar/gks1078. Epub 2012 Nov 21. PubMed 23172285.
Backbone
  Vector backbone: Unknown
  Vector type: Insect Expression
Growth in bacteria
  Bacterial resistance: Ampicillin, 100 μg/mL
  Growth temperature: 37°C
  Growth strain: DH5alpha
  Copy number: Low Copy
Gene/Insert
  Gene/Insert name: DmGW182-Nterm6Wmut-SD6mut
  Species: D. melanogaster (fly)
  Mutation: Two non silent mutations V704A and N799S and one silent mutation G2295A compared to the sequence given by NM_166780.1 varA.
  Entrez Gene: gw (a.k.a. Dmel_CG31992, CG11484, CG31992, CG9905, Dmel\CG31992, GQ182, GW, GW182, Gw, Gw182, anon-EST:Posey205, dGW182, gw182)
  Cloning method: Unknown
Terms and licenses: Academic/Nonprofit Terms; Industry Terms: Not Available to Industry
Depositor comments: Plasmids from this collection were made available to the research community and donated after the lab closed. Please note that the sequence provided by the depositing laboratory may be theoretical/predicted or based on Sanger sequencing results. There may be discrepancies between sequencing results obtained by Addgene and the depositor sequence. If an Addgene verified sequence is not available, please contact before placing your order to request that our lab fully sequence the plasmid.
How to cite: pAc5.1B-EGFP-DmGW182-Nterm6Wmut-SD6Wmut_O was a gift from Elisa Izaurralde (Addgene plasmid # 147154 ; http://n2t.net/addgene:147154 ; RRID:Addgene_147154)
