[The description below was written by a language model from this plasmid's Addgene catalogue record and pLannotate feature annotations shown in this document.]
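Description:
pAc5.1B-EGFP-DmGW182-Nterm6Wmut-SD6Wmut_O is an insect-cell expression plasmid of about 10.2 kb for producing a GFP-tagged mutant of the Drosophila melanogaster GW182 protein (gene gw, also called gawky). The catalogue lists the backbone as unknown, although the name and annotated parts point to a pAc5.1-type vector. Expression is driven by the Drosophila actin 5C (Ac5) promoter, a strong constitutive promoter commonly used in cultured fly cells. For propagation in E. coli the plasmid carries a ColE1/pUC-family origin and a β-lactamase gene with its own promoter, which confers ampicillin resistance. The feature annotation describes the origin as high copy, whereas the repository entry lists the plasmid as low copy. Short fragments annotated as tetracycline resistance and SV40 large T antigen appear to be non-functional backbone remnants.

The payload is an EGFP coding sequence placed directly upstream of the gw open reading frame, giving an N-terminal EGFP fusion. A V5 epitope tag is annotated just downstream of gw, but the record does not say whether it is translated in frame with the fusion or lies beyond a stop codon. An SV40 polyadenylation signal follows the cassette. The construct name indicates six-tryptophan mutation sets in both the N-terminal region and the "SD" region, but the record does not list the specific residues. It does note two non-silent changes (V704A, N799S) and one silent change relative to the reference transcript. The associated publication examines how GW182 interactions with PABP and deadenylases contribute to translational repression and degradation of miRNA targets, so this mutant was presumably used in such silencing and interaction studies. The depositor sequence may be theoretical rather than fully verified.
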