Features (pLannotate 1.2.2; 10 found; start..end, strand, type, name):
     56..2568    +  promoter       Ac5 promoter: Drosophila melanogaster actin 5C promoter
   2588..3304    +  CDS            EGFP: EGFP is a basic (constitutively fluorescent) green fluorescent protein published in 1996, derived from Aequorea victoria. It is reported to be a rapidly-maturing weak dimer with moderate acid sensitivity.
   3329..7480    +  CDS            gw: GAWKY_DROME - Also known as GW182 From Drosophila melanogaster (Fruit fly).
   7519..7560    +  CDS            V5 tag: epitope tag from simian virus 5
   7660..7794    -  polyA_signal   SV40 poly(A) signal: SV40 polyadenylation signal
   7817..7901    -  CDS            large T antigen (fragment): large T antigen from SV40 (simian virus 40)
   7902..8372    +  CDS            TcR (fragment): tetracycline efflux protein; tet; confers resistance to tetracycline
   8416..9004    -  rep_origin     ori: high-copy-number ColE1/pMB1/pBR322/pUC origin of replication
   9175..10035   -  CDS            AmpR: β-lactamase; bla; confers resistance to ampicillin, carbenicillin, and related antibiotics
  10036..10140   -  promoter       AmpR promoter: bla
>Addgene plasmid #147154 | pAc5.1B-EGFP-DmGW182-Nterm6Wmut-SD6Wmut_O | depositor full sequence | sequence record 289601 | Full Sequence
CTTCAAGGAATTAATTCTATATTCTAAAAACACAAATGATACTTCTAAAAAAAATCATGAATGGCATCAA
CTCTGAATCAAATCTTTGCAGATGCACCTACTTCTCATTTCCACTGTCACATCATTTTTCCAGATCTCGC
TGCCTGTTATGTGGCCCACAAACCAAGACACGTTTTATGGCCATTAAAGCTGGCTGATCGTCGCCAAACA
CCAAATACATATCAATATGTACATTCGAGAAAGAAGCGATCAAAGAAGCGTCTTCGGGCGAGTAGGAGAA
TGCGGAGGAGAAGGAGAACGAGCTGATCTAGTATCTCTCCACAATCCAATGCCAACTGACCAACTGGCCA
TATTCGGAGCAATTTGAAGCCAATTTCCATCGCCTGGCGATCGCTCCATTCTTGGCTATATGTTTTTCAC
CGTTCCCGGGGCCATTTTCAAAGACTCGTCGGTAAGATAAGATTGTGTCACTCGCTGTCTCTCTTCATTT
GTCGAAGAATGCTGAGGAATTTCGCGATGACGTCGGCGAGTATTTTGAAGAATGAGAATAATTTGTATTT
ATACGAAAATCAGTTAGTGGAATTTTCTACAAAAACATGTTATCTATAGATAATTTTGTTGCAAAATATG
TTGACTATGACAAAGATTGTATGTATATACCTTTAATGTATTCTCATTTTCTTATGTATTTATAATGGCA
ATGATGATACTGATGATATTTTAAGATGATGCCAGACCACAGGCTGATTTCTGCGTCTTTTGCCGAACGC
AGTGCATGTGCGGTTGTTGTTTTTTGGAATAGTTTCAATTTTCGGACTGTCCGCTTTGATTTCAGTTTCT
TGGCTTATTCAAAAAGCAAAGTAAAGCCAAAAAAGCGAGATGGCAATACCAAATGCGGCAAAACGGTAGT
GGAAGGAAAGGGGTGCGGGGCAGCGGAAGGAAGGGTGGGGCGGGGCGTGGCGGGGTCTGTGGCTGGGCGC
GACGTCACCGACGTTGGAGCCACTCCTTTGACCATGTGTGCGTGTGTGTATTATTCGTGTCTCGCCACTC
GCCGGTTGTTTTTTTCTTTTTATCTCGCTCTCTCTAGCGCCATCTCGTACGCATGCTCAACGCACCGCAT
GTTGCCGTGTCCTTTATGCGTCATTTTGGCTCGAAATAGGCAATTATTTAAACAAAGATTAGTCAACGAA
AACGCTAAAATAAATAAGTCTACAATATGGTTACTTATTGCCATGTGTGTGCAGCCAACGATAGCAACAA
AAGCAACAACACAGTGGCTTTCCCTCTTTCACTTTTTGTTTGCAAGCGCGTGCGAGCAAGACGGCACGAC
CGGCAAACGCAATTACGCTGACAAAGAGCAGACGAAGTTTTGGCCGAAAAACATCAAGGCGCCTGATACG
AATGCATTTGCAATAACAATTGCGATATTTAATATTGTTTATGAAGCTGTTTGACTTCAAAACACACAAA
AAAAAAAATAAAACAAATTATTTGAAAGAGAATTAGGAATCGGACAGCTTATCGTTACGGGCTAACAGCA
CACCGAGACGAAATAGCTTACCTGACGTCACAGCCTCTGGAAGAACTGCCGCCAAGCAGAGAGAGAGAGA
AAAAGAGGGAGAGCAGCTTAGACCGCATGTGCTTGTGTGTGAGGCGTCTCTCTCTTCGTCTCCTGTTTGC
GCAAACGCATAGACTGCACTGAGAAAATCGATTACCTATTTTTTATGAATGAATATTTGCACTATTACTA
TTCAAAACTATTAAGATAGCAATCACATTCAATAGCCAAATACTATACCACCTGAGCGATGCAACGAAAT
GATCAATTTGAGCAAAAATGCTGCATATTTAGGACGGCATCATTATAGAAATGCTTCTTGCTGTGTACTT
TTCTCTCGTCTGGCAGCTGTTTCGCCGTTATTGTTAAAACCGGCTTAAGTTAGGTGTGTTTTCTACGACT
AGTGATGCCCCTACTAGAAGATGTGTGTTGCACAAATGTCCCTGAATAACCAATTTGAAGTGCAGATAGC
AGTAAACGTAAGCTAATATGAATATTATTTAACTGTAATGTTTTAATATCGCTGGACATTACTAATAAAC
CCACTATAAACACATGTACATATGTATGTTTTGGCATACAATGAGTAGTTGGGGAAAAAATGTGTAAAAG
CACCGTGACCATCACAGCATAAAGATAACCAGCTGAAGTATCGAATATGAGTAACCCCCAAATTGAATCA
CATGCCGCAACTGATAGGACCCATGGAAGTACACTCTTCATGGCGATATACAAGACACACACAAGCACGA
ACACCCAGTTGCGGAGGAAATTCTCCGTAAATGAAAACCCAATCGGCGAACAATTCATACCCATATATGG
TAAAAGTTTTGAACGCGACTTGAGAGCGGAGAGCATTGCGGCTGATAAGGTTTTAGCGCTAAGCGGGCTT
TATAAAACGGGCTGCGGGACCAGTTTTCATATCACTACCGTTTGAGTTCTTGTGCTGTGTGGATACTCCT
CCCGACACAAAGCCGCTCCATCAGCCAGCAGTCGTCTAATCCAGAGACCCCGGATCGGGGTACCAACATG
GTGAGCAAGGGCGAGGAGCTGTTCACCGGGGTGGTGCCCATCCTGGTCGAGCTGGACGGCGACGTAAACG
GCCACAAGTTCAGCGTGTCCGGCGAGGGCGAGGGCGATGCCACCTACGGCAAGCTGACCCTGAAGTTCAT
CTGCACCACCGGCAAGCTGCCCGTGCCCTGGCCCACCCTCGTGACCACCCTGACCTACGGCGTGCAGTGC
TTCAGCCGCTACCCCGACCACATGAAGCAGCACGACTTCTTCAAGTCCGCCATGCCCGAAGGCTACGTCC
AGGAGCGCACCATCTTCTTCAAGGACGACGGCAACTACAAGACCCGCGCCGAGGTGAAGTTCGAGGGCGA
CACCCTGGTGAACCGCATCGAGCTGAAGGGCATCGACTTCAAGGAGGACGGCAACATCCTGGGGCACAAG
CTGGAGTACAACTACAACAGCCACAACGTCTATATCATGGCCGACAAGCAGAAGAACGGCATCAAGGTGA
ACTTCAAGATCCGCCACAACATCGAGGACGGCAGCGTGCAGCTCGCCGACCACTACCAGCAGAACACCCC
CATCGGCGACGGCCCCGTGCTGCTGCCCGACAACCACTACCTGAGCACCCAGTCCGCCCTGAGCAAAGAC
CCCAACGAGAAGCGCGATCACATGGTCCTGCTGGAGTTCGTGACCGCCGCCGGGATCACTCTCGGCATGG
ACGAGCTGTACAAGCCAAGCTTGAATTCTCCTGCAGGCATGCGTGAAGCCCTTTTTTCCCAAGATGGCTG
GGGCTGTCAGCATGTTAACCAGGATACTAATTGGGAAGTTCCCAGTTCGCCAGAACCAGCCAATAAGGAT
GCACCCGGTCCACCAATGTGGAAGCCAAGCATTAACAATGGTACTGATCTTTGGGAGTCCAATTTGAGAA
ACGGAGGTCAGCCGGCCGCACAGCAAGTTCCAAAGCCGTCGTGGGGTCATACACCATCCTCTAACTTAGG
TGGAACATGGGGTGAGGACGACGATGGCGCCGATAGTAGTAGTGTGTGGACTGGAGGAGCTGTTAGCAAC
GCGGGATCCGGAGCTGCAGTGGGAGTAAACCAAGCCGGAGTTAATGTCGGTCCAGGCGGTGTTGTTTCGT
CTGGCGGACCTCAGTGGGGACAAGGTGTCGTTGGCGTCGGACTTGGATCAACTGGAGGTAACGGGTCAAG
CAATATAACTGGATCGTCTGGAGTCGCAACAGGTAGTAGCGGAAACTCCAGCAACGCTGGTAACGGTTGG
GGAGACCCTCGTGAAATACGCCCTTTGGGAGTTGGTGGCTCCATGGATATTCGAAATGTTGAACATCGCG
GCGGTAACGGTTCTGGAGCAACTTCGAGCGATCCACGAGACATTCGCATGATCGATCCGCGTGACCCTAT
TCGAGGAGATCCCCGTGGAATATCTGGTCGTCTTAATGGGACCTCTGAAATGGCGGGTCATCATCCACAA
ATGTCCCATAACCAGTTGCAAGGTATCAACAAAATGGTTGGTCAAAGTGTAGCAACTGCCAGCACCAGTG
TCGGAACATCTGGCTCGGGCATCGGTCCTGGAGGTCCCGGTCCTAGTACAGTATCAGGCAATATCCCAAC
ACAGGCGGGGCCTGCTCAACCGGTAAGCGTTGGTGTAAGTGGTCCCAAAGACATGTCAAAACAGATAAGT
GGAGCGGAGGAACCATCACCACCGCCTCAGCGTCGCAGTATTCCTAACTACGATGATGGTACATCGTTGG
CGGGTCAGCAAACTCGTGTTCCCGCTGCAAGCGGTCACTGGAAAGACATGACTGATTCGATAGGTCGTAG
TAGTCATCTCATGCGTGGCCAAAGCCAAACGGGAGGTATAGGAATAGCCGGCGTTGGAAATAGCAATGTT
CCAGTGGGAGCCAATCCAAGTAATCCTATAAGCAGTGTAGTTGGACCTCAAGCCCGGATTCCATCTGTGG
GCGGCGTACAACACAAACCAGACGGCGGCGCTATGTGGGTGCATTCCGGCAATGTAGGTGGCAGAAATAA
TGTTGCTGCTGTTACTACTGCGGGAGATGACACTCATAGCGTTAATGTCGGCGCTCCCAGCAGTGGCAGT
GTATCCAGCAACAATTGGGTTGATGACAAGTCCAACTCAACCTTGGCACAAAACTCTTGGAGCGACCCGG
CCCCTGTTGGAGTTAGTGCGGGCAATAAGCAAAGCAAACCGCCAAGCAATAGTGCTTCATCAGGTTGGAG
CACTGCTGCGGGCGTGGTGGATGGGGTTGATCTAGGATCTGAGTGGAACACGCACGGGGGGATTATTGGA
AAATCTCAGCAACAACAAAAACTAGCGGGACTTAACGTGGGAATGGTGAACGTAATTAACGCGGAGATCA
TTAAGCAAAGCAAGCAATACAGGATCCTTGTCGAGAACGGCTTTAAAAAGGAAGATGTAGAGCGGGCATT
AGTGATTGCTAATATGAACATCGAAGAGGCAGCCGATATGCTCCGTGCCAACTCATCCCTATCAATGGAT
GGTTGGCGTCGACATGATGAGTCCCTTGGATCTTATGCCGACCACAATAGTTCAACAAGCAGCGGTGGAT
TTGCTGGTCGTTACCCGGTCAACAGTGGACAACCTTCAATGTCCTTTCCTCATAATAACCTTATGAATAA
CATGGGAGGTACCGCTGTTACTGGAGGTAACAACAATACAAACATGACAGCTTTACAGGTGCAAAAGTAT
TTAAATCAAGGGCAACATGGTGTCGCTGTTGGACCGCAAGCCGTTGGTAATTCTTCAGCAGTATCTGTCG
GATTTGGTCAGAACACGTCTAACGCAGCAGTGGCAGGAGCAGCCTCTGCAAATATAGCAGCAAATACAAA
CAACCAACCGTCTGGTCAGCAAATTCGCATGCTAGGCCAGCAAATTCAGTTGGCCATTCATAGTGGTTTC
ATATCTAGTCAGATATTGACTCAACCGCTAACTCAAACAACCCTTAACCTTTTAAACCAACTTCTTAGCA
ATATTAAGCATCTCCAGGCTGCACAGCAATCCCTTACCCGCGGGGGAAATGTCAATCCAATGGCAGTGAA
TGTGGCTATATCTAAATACAAGCAGCAAATCCAGAATTTACAGAACCAGATAAGTGCACAACAGGCTGTG
TATGTAAAACAGCAAAATATGCAACCAACTTCACAACAACAACAGCCCCAACAACAGCAACTTCCTTCTG
TTCATCTAAGTAACTCAGGCAACGACTATTTAAGAGGTCACGATGCAATAAATAATTTGCAAAGCAACTT
TTCTGAGCTCAATATTAATAAGCCAAGTGGATATCAAGGAGCGTCCAATCAACAATCCCGATTAAATCAG
TGGAAGCTTCCAGTATTAGATAAGGAGATCAACTCTGACAGTACGGAATTTTCTCGTGCCCCAGGTGCAA
CGAAACAAAATTTGACGGCCAACACAAGCAACATAAACTCTTTGGGTCTTCAAAACGATAGTACATGGTC
AACTGGACGCAGTATTGGTGACGGTTGGCCTGATCCCTCATCTGATAACGAGAATAAAGACTGGTCTGTT
GCTCAGCCAACTTCAGCAGCAACTGCTTACACTGATCTGGTCCAAGAGTTTGAGCCAGGCAAGCCATGGA
AGGGTTCACAGATCAAAAGCATAGAAGATGATCCCAGCATTACACCAGGAAGCGTTGCTAGATCTCCATT
GTCTATTAATTCGACGCCAAAAGATGCTGACATATTTGCCAATACCGGTAAAAATTCACCGACTGATTTA
CCGCCACTAAGTTTATCGTCGTCTACAGCAAGTTTTAATCCAAACCAAAATTATCCGAGTCACAGTGCAT
CTGACAATAGTCAACAATGTACCGCCACTTCGGAGCTTGCAACAAGCCCGCTAAATAAATCATCGTCTCG
AGGTCCCCCGCCAGGATTGACTGCCAATTCAAATAAATCTGCAAATAGTAATGCGTCAACGCCAACAACT
ATTACCGGAGGTGCGAATGGAGCATTACAGCCTCGAAGTGGCGGTGTTCAAACCACAAACACTAATGCGA
CAGGTGGTAACACCACTGCGGGCTCCAGTTGGTTGCTTTTGAAAAATCTAACAGCACAGATTGATGGTCC
TACTTTGCGTACACTGTGTATGCAGCATGGGCCCCTTGTCAGCTTTCACCCGTATTTGAACCAAGGAATT
GCCTTATGTAAATATACTACTCGTGAGGAGGCGAACAAGGCGCAAATGGCGTTAAACAACTGTGTCCTCG
CCAACACCACAATATTTGCTGAATCTCCCAGCGAGAACGAGGTGCAAAGCATTATGCAGCACTTACCACA
AACTCCTTCCTCTACAAGCTCTAGTGGAACTAGTGGTGGCAACGTCGGAGGCGTCGGCACTTCAGCCAAT
AATGCAAACAGTGGTTCTGCAGCTTGTCTGTCCGGAAACAATAGCGGCAACGGAAACGGCAGCGCGAGCG
GCGCCGGCAGCGGCAACAATGGCAACAGTAGCTGCAACAACAGTGCCGCCGGGGGGGGCAGCAGCAGCAA
CAACACGATTACCACTGTAGCAAATTCGAATCTTGTTGGTTCTAGTGGCTCTGTCTCAAATTCCTCTGGC
GTTACTGCTAACTCTAGTACTGTTTCTGTAGTTAGTTGTACAGCGAGTGGGAATTCCATAAATGGGGCAG
GTACTGCAAACAGTTCTGGTTCAAAGAGTAGTGCAAACAATTTAGCTAGCGGCCAGTCTAGCGCTTCTAA
CTTAACTAATAGCACCAATTCAACATGGCGACAAACTAGCCAAAACCAAGCTCTTCAAAGTCAAAGCAGG
CCATCAGGCAGAGAAGCTGACTTTGATTATATATCTCTCGTTTATTCCATTGTTGATGATTAAGCGGCCG
CTCGAGTCTAGAGGGCCCGCGGTTCGAAGGTAAGCCTATCCCTAACCCTCTCCTCGGTCTCGATTCTACG
CGTACCGGTCATCATCACCATCACCATTGAGTTTAAACCCGCTGATCAGCCTCGACTGTGCCTTCTAAGG
CCTGAGCTCGCTGATCAGCCTCGATCGAGGATCCAGACATGATAAGATACATTGATGAGTTTGGACAAAC
CACAACTAGAATGCAGTGAAAAAAATGCTTTATTTGTGAAATTTGTGATGCTATTGCTTTATTTGTAACC
ATTATAAGCTGCAATAAACAAGTTAACAACAACAATTGCATTCATTTTATGTTTCAGGTTCAGGGGGAGG
TGTGGGAGGTTTTTTAAAGCAAGTAAAACCTCTACAAATGTGGTATGGCTGATTATGATCAGTCGACCGA
TGCCCTTGAGAGCCTTCAACCCAGTCAGCTCCTTCCGGTGGGCGCGGGGCATGACTATCGTCGCCGCACT
TATGACTGTCTTCTTTATCATGCAACTCGTAGGACAGGTGCCGGCAGCGCTCTGGGTCATTTTCGGCGAG
GACCGCTTTCGCTGGAGCGCGACGATGATCGGCCTGTCGCTTGCGGTATTCGGAATCTTGCACGCCCTCG
CTCAAGCCTTCGTCACTGGTCCCGCCACCAAACGTTTCGGCGAGAAGCAGGCCATTATCGCCGGCATGGC
GGCCGACGCGCTGGGCTACGTCTTGCTGGCGTTCGCGACGCGAGGCTGGATGGCCTTCCCCATTATGATT
CTTCTCGCTTCCGGCGGCATCGGGATGCCCGCGTTGCAGGCCATGCTGTCCAGGCAGGTAGATGACGACC
ATCAGGGACAGCTTCAAGGATCGCTCGCGGCTCTTACCAGCCAGCAAAAGGCCAGGAACCGTAAAAAGGC
CGCGTTGCTGGCGTTTTTCCATAGGCTCCGCCCCCCTGACGAGCATCACAAAAATCGACGCTCAAGTCAG
AGGTGGCGAAACCCGACAGGACTATAAAGATACCAGGCGTTTCCCCCTGGAAGCTCCCTCGTGCGCTCTC
CTGTTCCGACCCTGCCGCTTACCGGATACCTGTCCGCCTTTCTCCCTTCGGGAAGCGTGGCGCTTTCTCA
ATGCTCACGCTGTAGGTATCTCAGTTCGGTGTAGGTCGTTCGCTCCAAGCTGGGCTGTGTGCACGAACCC
CCCGTTCAGCCCGACCGCTGCGCCTTATCCGGTAACTATCGTCTTGAGTCCAACCCGGTAAGACACGACT
TATCGCCACTGGCAGCAGCCACTGGTAACAGGATTAGCAGAGCGAGGTATGTAGGCGGTGCTACAGAGTT
CTTGAAGTGGTGGCCTAACTACGGCTACACTAGAAGGACAGTATTTGGTATCTGCGCTCTGCTGAAGCCA
GTTACCTTCGGAAAAAGAGTTGGTAGCTCTTGATCCGGCAAACAAACCACCGCTGGTAGCGGTGGTTTTT
TTGTTTGCAAGCAGCAGATTACGCGCAGAAAAAAAGGATCTCAAGAAGATCCTTTGATCTTTTCTACGGG
GTCTGACGCTCAGTGGAACGAAAACTCACGTTAAGGGATTTTGGTCATGAGATTATCAAAAAGGATCTTC
ACCTAGATCCTTTTAAATTAAAAATGAAGTTTTAAATCAATCTAAAGTATATATGAGTAAACTTGGTCTG
ACAGTTACCAATGCTTAATCAGTGAGGCACCTATCTCAGCGATCTGTCTATTTCGTTCATCCATAGTTGC
CTGACTCCCCGTCGTGTAGATAACTACGATACGGGAGGGCTTACCATCTGGCCCCAGTGCTGCAATGATA
CCGCGAGACCCACGCTCACCGGCTCCAGATTTATCAGCAATAAACCAGCCAGCCGGAAGGGCCGAGCGCA
GAAGTGGTCCTGCAACTTTATCCGCCTCCATCCAGTCTATTAATTGTTGCCGGGAAGCTAGAGTAAGTAG
TTCGCCAGTTAATAGTTTGCGCAACGTTGTTGCCATTGCTGCAGGCATCGTGGTGTCACGCTCGTCGTTT
GGTATGGCTTCATTCAGCTCCGGTTCCCAACGATCAAGGCGAGTTACATGATCCCCCATGTTGTGCAAAA
AAGCGGTTAGCTCCTTCGGTCCTCCGATCGTTGTCAGAAGTAAGTTGGCCGCAGTGTTATCACTCATGGT
TATGGCAGCACTGCATAATTCTCTTACTGTCATGCCATCCGTAAGATGCTTTTCTGTGACTGGTGAGTAC
TCAACCAAGTCATTCTGAGAATAGTGTATGCGGCGACCGAGTTGCTCTTGCCCGGCGTCAACACGGGATA
ATACCGCGCCACATAGCAGAACTTTAAAAGTGCTCATCATTGGAAAACGTTCTTCGGGGCGAAAACTCTC
AAGGATCTTACCGCTGTTGAGATCCAGTTCGATGTAACCCACTCGTGCACCCAACTGATCTTCAGCATCT
TTTACTTTCACCAGCGTTTCTGGGTGAGCAAAAACAGGAAGGCAAAATGCCGCAAAAAAGGGAATAAGGG
CGACACGGAAATGTTGAATACTCATACTCTTCCTTTTTCAATATTATTGAAGCATTTATCAGGGTTATTG
TCTCATGAGCGGATACATATTTGAATGTATTTAGAAAAATAAACAAATAGGGGTTCCGCGCACATTTCCC
CGAAAAGTGCCACCTGACGTCTAAGAAACCATTATTATCATGACATTAACCTATAAAAATAGGCGTATCA
CGAGGCCCTTTCGT
